Addgene plasmid #67071: pCellFree_G03 ANXA1
Purpose: Standard for cell-free expression benchmarking.
Depositing lab: Kirill Alexandrov. Depositing organization: University of Queensland. Publication: Performance benchmarking of four cell-free protein expression systems. Gagoski D, Polinkovsky ME, Mureev S, Kunert A, Johnston W, Gambin Y, Alexandrov K. Biotechnol Bioeng. 2015 Aug 24. doi: 10.1002/bit.25814. PubMed 26301602.
Backbone
  Vector backbone: pCellFree_G03
  Vector type: Cell-free expression
Growth in bacteria
  Bacterial resistance: Ampicillin, 100 μg/mL
  Growth temperature: 37°C
  Growth strain: DH5alpha
  Copy number: High Copy
Gene/Insert
  Gene/Insert name: ANXA1 (alt name: Annexin A1)
  Species: H. sapiens (human)
  Entrez Gene: ANXA1 (a.k.a. ANX1, LPC1)
  Promoter: T7
  Tag / fusion protein: His (N terminal on backbone); EGFP (N terminal on backbone)
  Cloning method: Gateway Cloning
  Sequencing primers: 5′ EGFP-C; 3′ T7 terminal
Terms and licenses: Academic/Nonprofit Terms; Industry Terms: Not Available to Industry
How to cite: pCellFree_G03 ANXA1 was a gift from Kirill Alexandrov (Addgene plasmid # 67071 ; http://n2t.net/addgene:67071 ; RRID:Addgene_67071)
