[The description below was written by a language model from this plasmid's Addgene catalogue record.]
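Description:
pCellFree_G03 ANXA1 is a cell-free expression plasmid built on the pCellFree_G03 backbone, carrying the human ANXA1 gene (annexin A1) as its insert. It is maintained in E. coli as a high-copy plasmid under ampicillin selection. The record does not name the origin of replication, and no feature table is provided, so the detailed layout of the backbone, including any translation-enhancing leader sequences, cannot be described from the available information.

The ANXA1 open reading frame was introduced by Gateway recombination cloning and is transcribed from a T7 promoter, so expression depends on T7 RNA polymerase supplied in the in vitro transcription-translation reaction. The listing of a T7 terminator sequencing primer suggests that a T7 terminator lies downstream of the insert. The backbone contributes two N-terminal fusion partners: a His tag, which allows affinity capture or detection, and EGFP, which gives a fluorescent readout of the translated product. The expected product is therefore a His- and EGFP-tagged annexin A1 fusion, whose yield and integrity can be followed by fluorescence without purification.

The stated purpose is to serve as a standard for benchmarking cell-free expression. It was deposited in connection with a study comparing the performance of four cell-free protein expression systems, where a defined, fluorescently tagged human protein template allows output to be compared across different lysates. The record does not specify which lysates the backbone is compatible with.
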