>Addgene plasmid #67071 | pCellFree_G03 ANXA1 | addgene partial sequence | sequence record 119586 | EGFP-N 5'-CGTCGCCGTCCAGCTCGACCAG-3'
CCCCGGGGACGCTCTCGCCCTGCTTGTGCCGTGGTGATGGTGGTGATGGTGGTGACCAGAGGTGCCCCTG
GTTTCACTTACGTGTTTAATGTCTTTACAGACTTTATACATTACTGTCATGGTTAAATAAAATAAAATAA
AATAAAATAAAATAAAATAAAATAAAATAAAATAAAATAAAATAAACTTAAGATGTCCCTATAGTGAGTC
GTATTAGACGTCAGGTGGCACTTTTCGGGGAAATGTGCGCGGAACCCCTATTTGTTTATTTTTCTAAATA
CATTCAAATATGTATCCGCTCATGAGACAATAACCCTGATAAATGCTTCAATAATATTGAAAAAGGAAGA
GTATGAGTATTCAACATTTCCGTGTCGCCCTTATTCCCTTTTTTGCGGCATTTTGCCTTCCTGTTTTTGC
TCACCCAGAAACGCTGGTGAAAGTAAAAGATGCTGAAGATCAGTTGGGTGCACGAGTGGGTTACATCGAA
CTGGATCTCAACAGCGGTAAGATCCTTGAGAGTTTTCGCCCCGAAGAACGTTTTCCAATGATGAGCACTT
TTAAAGTTCTGCTATGTGGCGCGGTATTATCCCGTATTGACGCCGGGCAAGAGCAACTCGGTCGCCGCAT
ACACTATTCTCAGAATGACTTGGTTGAGTACTCACCAGTCACAGAAAAGCATCTTACGGATGGCATGACA
GTAAGAGAATTATGCAGTGCTGCCATAACCATGAGTGATAACACTGCGGCCAACTTACTTCTGACAACGA
TCGGAGGACCGAAGGAGCTAACCGCTTTTTTGCACAACATGGGGGATCATGTAACTCGCCTTGATCGTTG
GGAACCGGAGCTGAATGAAGCCATACCAAACGACGAGCGTGACACCACGATGCCTGTAGCAATGGCAACA
ACGTTGCGCAAACTATTAACTGGGCGAACTACTTACTCTAGCTTCCCGGCAACAATTAATAGACTGGATG
GAGGCGGATAAGTTGCAGGACCCTTCTGCGCTCGGCCCTTCCGGCTGGCTGGTTTATTGCTGATAAATCT
GGAGCCGGTGAGCGTGGGTCTCGCGGTATCATTGCAGCCCTGGGGCCAGA
