>Addgene plasmid #67071 | pCellFree_G03 ANXA1 | addgene partial sequence | sequence record 119588 | T7term 5'-GCTAGTTATTGCTCAGCGG-3'
GGGTACCACGCGTACCCAACACACGGACACATGCACGAACACGCATGCAGAGAGCATCATACATCATCTA
TAGAGAAGTACACGTAAAAGTAAGACTCGTCGTCTGCCAGCTACAACCGAGAAGGCGACGTGAAAGGAAC
AAGAAAGGAGGAGGAGGGCGGCCGCTTACACCACTTTGTACAAGAAAGTTGGGTAGTTTCCTCCACAAAG
AGCCACCAGGATTTTCTCATAATCTCCTTTGGTTTCATCCAGGATGGCTTGGCAAAGGGAGATACCATAC
ATCTTCTGATAGAATGCTTTGATATCATTCATGTCAATTTCAGAACGGGAAACCATAATCCTGATCAATG
CCTTATGGCGAGTTCCAACACCTTTCATGGCTTGATGAAGCTTCTCTGCAAAGAAAGCTGGTTTGCTTGT
GGCGCACTTCACGATAGCTGTGAGGCATTTCTCAATGTCACCTTTCAACTCCAGGTCCAGAACTTTGTTC
ATGTCATGCTTACTGTACTTGGTGTATTTCTGAAACACTCTGCGAAGTTGTGGATAGCTTCTGGTGGTAA
GGATGGTATTGAACACGTTTACGTCTGTCCCCTTTCTCCTTTCTCCTGCTTCATACAAGGCCCTGGCATC
TGAATCAGCCAAGTCTTCATTCACACCAAAGTCCTCAGATCGGTCACCCTTAGCAAGAGAAAGCAAAGCG
TTCCGAAAATCTCCAGATGTGTCTGAGGTTATGTCTTTGGCCAGATCTCTCTTCAGTTCCTCTCTGTAGA
CCCTGTTAATGTCTCTGATTTCTTTGTTAGTTCTTGATGCCAAAATCTCAATTAGAGTATCTTCATCAGT
TCCAAGGCCCTTCATGGCAGCACGAAGTTCATCAGCATCAAATTGCGCTGGAGTTTTTAGCAGAGCTAAA
ACAACCTCCTCAAGGTGACCTGTAAGGGCTTTCTTCAGTGTTTCATCCAGGGGCTTTCCTGTTTCCTGGA
GATATGCTGCTTTGATCTGTTGACGCTGTGCATTGTTTCGCTTAGTTAGAATGTCAATGATGGTTGCTTC
ATCCACACCTTTAACCATTATGGCCTTATGCA
